>Addgene plasmid #24971 | U6-shRNA pgkCre | depositor full sequence | sequence record 11531 | Author sequence
GTCGACGGATCGGGAGATCTCCCGATCCCCTATGGTGCACTCTCAGTACAATCTGCTCTGATGCCGCATA
GTTAAGCCAGTATCTGCTCCCTGCTTGTGTGTTGGAGGTCGCTGAGTAGTGCGCGAGCAAAATTTAAGCT
ACAACAAGGCAAGGCTTGACCGACAATTGCATGAAGAATCTGCTTAGGGTTAGGCGTTTTGCGCTGCTTC
GCGATGTACGGGCCAGATATACGCGTTGACATTGATTATTGACTAGTTATTAATAGTAATCAATTACGGG
GTCATTAGTTCATAGCCCATATATGGAGTTCCGCGTTACATAACTTACGGTAAATGGCCCGCCTGGCTGA
CCGCCCAACGACCCCCGCCCATTGACGTCAATAATGACGTATGTTCCCATAGTAACGCCAATAGGGACTT
TCCATTGACGTCAATGGGTGGAGTATTTACGGTAAACTGCCCACTTGGCAGTACATCAAGTGTATCATAT
GCCAAGTACGCCCCCTATTGACGTCAATGACGGTAAATGGCCCGCCTGGCATTATGCCCAGTACATGACC
TTATGGGACTTTCCTACTTGGCAGTACATCTACGTATTAGTCATCGCTATTACCATGGTGATGCGGTTTT
GGCAGTACATCAATGGGCGTGGATAGCGGTTTGACTCACGGGGATTTCCAAGTCTCCACCCCATTGACGT
CAATGGGAGTTTGTTTTGGCACCAAAATCAACGGGACTTTCCAAAATGTCGTAACAACTCCGCCCCATTG
ACGCAAATGGGCGGTAGGCGTGTACGGTGGGAGGTCTATATAAGCAGCGCGTTTTGCCTGTACTGGGTCT
CTCTGGTTAGACCAGATCTGAGCCTGGGAGCTCTCTGGCTAACTAGGGAACCCACTGCTTAAGCCTCAAT
AAAGCTTGCCTTGAGTGCTTCAAGTAGTGTGTGCCCGTCTGTTGTGTGACTCTGGTAACTAGAGATCCCT
CAGACCCTTTTAGTCAGTGTGGAAAATCTCTAGCAGTGGCGCCCGAACAGGGACTTGAAAGCGAAAGGGA
AACCAGAGGAGCTCTCTCGACGCAGGACTCGGCTTGCTGAAGCGCGCACGGCAAGAGGCGAGGGGCGGCG
ACTGGTGAGTACGCCAAAAATTTTGACTAGCGGAGGCTAGAAGGAGAGAGATGGGTGCGAGAGCGTCAGT
ATTAAGCGGGGGAGAATTAGATCGCGATGGGAAAAAATTCGGTTAAGGCCAGGGGGAAAGAAAAAATATA
AATTAAAACATATAGTATGGGCAAGCAGGGAGCTAGAACGATTCGCAGTTAATCCTGGCCTGTTAGAAAC
ATCAGAAGGCTGTAGACAAATACTGGGACAGCTACAACCATCCCTTCAGACAGGATCAGAAGAACTTAGA
TCATTATATAATACAGTAGCAACCCTCTATTGTGTGCATCAAAGGATAGAGATAAAAGACACCAAGGAAG
CTTTAGACAAGATAGAGGAAGAGCAAAACAAAAGTAAGACCACCGCACAGCAAGCGGCCGGCCGCGCTGA
TCTTCAGACCTGGAGGAGGAGATATGAGGGACAATTGGAGAAGTGAATTATATAAATATAAAGTAGTAAA
AATTGAACCATTAGGAGTAGCACCCACCAAGGCAAAGAGAAGAGTGGTGCAGAGAGAAAAAAGAGCAGTG
GGAATAGGAGCTTTGTTCCTTGGGTTCTTGGGAGCAGCAGGAAGCACTATGGGCGCAGCGTCAATGACGC
TGACGGTACAGGCCAGACAATTATTGTCTGGTATAGTGCAGCAGCAGAACAATTTGCTGAGGGCTATTGA
GGCGCAACAGCATCTGTTGCAACTCACAGTCTGGGGCATCAAGCAGCTCCAGGCAAGAATCCTGGCTGTG
GAAAGATACCTAAAGGATCAACAGCTCCTGGGGATTTGGGGTTGCTCTGGAAAACTCATTTGCACCACTG
CTGTGCCTTGGAATGCTAGTTGGAGTAATAAATCTCTGGAACAGATTTGGAATCACACGACCTGGATGGA
GTGGGACAGAGAAATTAACAATTACACAAGCTTAATACACTCCTTAATTGAAGAATCGCAAAACCAGCAA
GAAAAGAATGAACAAGAATTATTGGAATTAGATAAATGGGCAAGTTTGTGGAATTGGTTTAACATAACAA
ATTGGCTGTGGTATATAAAATTATTCATAATGATAGTAGGAGGCTTGGTAGGTTTAAGAATAGTTTTTGC
TGTACTTTCTATAGTGAATAGAGTTAGGCAGGGATATTCACCATTATCGTTTCAGACCCACCTCCCAACC
CCGAGGGGACCCGACAGGCCCGAAGGAATAGAAGAAGAAGGTGGAGAGAGAGACAGAGACAGATCCATTC
GATTAGTGAACGGATCGGCACTGCGTGCGCCAATTCTGCAGACAAATGGCAGTATTCATCCACAATTTTA
AAAGAAAAGGGGGGATTGGGGGGTACAGTGCAGGGGAAAGAATAGTAGACATAATAGCAACAGACATACA
AACTAAAGAATTACAAAAACAAATTACAAAAATTCAAAATTTTCGGGTTTATTACAGGGACAGCAGAGAT
CCAGTTTGGTTAGTACCGGGCCCGCTCTAGAGATCCGACGCGCCATCTCTAGGCCCGCGCCGGCCCCCTC
GCACAGACTTGTGGGAGAAGCTCGGCTACTCCCCTGCCCCGGTTAATTTGCATATAATATTTCCTAGTAA
CTATAGAGGCTTAATGTGCGATAAAAGACAGATAATCTGTTCTTTTTAATACTAGCTACATTTTACATGA
TAGGCTTGGATTTCTATAAGAGATACAAATACTAAATTATTATTTTAAAAAACAGCACAAAAGGAAACTC
ACCCTAACTGTAAAGTAATTGTGTGTTTTGAGACTATAAATATCCCTTGGAGAAAAGCCTTGTTAACGCG
CGGTGACCCTCGAGGTCGACGGTATCGATAAGCTCGCTTCACGAGATTCCAGCAGCCTAGGAAGAATTCC
TTAATTAACAGTTTAAACGCTAGCGCGGCCGCATTCTACCGGGTAGGGGAGGCGCTTTTCCCAAGGCAGT
CTGGAGCATGCGCTTTAGCAGCCCCGCTGGGCACTTGGCGCTACACAAGTGGCCTCTGGCCTCGCACACA
TTCCACATCCACCGGTAGGCGCCAACCGGCTCCGTTCTTTGGTGGCCCCTTCGCGCCACCTTCTACTCCT
CCCCTAGTCAGGAAGTTCCCCCCCGCCCCGCAGCTCGCGTCGTGCAGGACGTGACAAATGGAAGTAGCAC
GTCTCACTAGTCTCGTGCAGATGGACAGCACCGCTGAGCAATGGAAGCGGGTAGGCCTTTGGGGCAGCGG
CCAATAGCAGCTTTGCTCCTTCGCTTTCTGGGCTCAGAGGCTGGGAAGGGGTGGGTCCGGGGGCGGGCTC
AGGGGCGGGCTCAGGGGCGGGGCGGGCGCCCGAAGGTCCTCCGGAGGCCCGGCATTCTGCACGCTTCAAA
AGCGCACGTCTGCCGCGCTGTTCTCCTCTTCCTCATCTCCGGGACCCGGGATGCCCAAGAAGAAGAGGAA
GGTGTCCAATTTACTGACCGTACACCAAAATTTGCCTGCATTACCGGTCGATGCAACGAGTGATGAGGTT
CGCAAGAACCTGATGGACATGTTCAGGGATCGCCAGGCGTTTTCTGAGCATACCTGGAAAATGCTTCTGT
CCGTTTGCCGGTCGTGGGCGGCATGGTGCAAGTTGAATAACCGGAAATGGTTTCCCGCAGAACCTGAAGA
TGTTCGCGATTATCTTCTATATCTTCAGGCGCGCGGTCTGGCAGTAAAAACTATCCAGCAACATTTGGGC
CAGCTAAACATGCTTCATCGTCGGTCCGGGCTGCCACGACCAAGTGACAGCAATGCTGTTTCACTGGTTA
TGCGGCGGATCCGAAAAGAAAACGTTGATGCCGGTGAACGTGCAAAACAGGCTCTAGCGTTCGAACGCAC
TGATTTCGACCAGGTTCGTTCACTCATGGAAAATAGCGATCGCTGCCAGGATATACGTAATCTGGCATTT
CTGGGGATTGCTTATAACACCCTGTTACGTATAGCCGAAATTGCCAGGATCAGGGTTAAAGATATCTCAC
GTACTGACGGTGGGAGAATGTTAATCCATATTGGCAGAACGAAAACGCTGGTTAGCACCGCAGGTGTAGA
GAAGGCACTTAGCCTGGGGGTAACTAAACTGGTCGAGCGATGGATTTCCGTCTCTGGTGTAGCTGATGAT
CCGAATAACTACCTGTTTTGCCGGGTCAGAAAAAATGGTGTTGCCGCGCCATCTGCCACCAGCCAGCTAT
CAACTCGCGCCCTGGAAGGGATTTTTGAAGCAACTCATCGATTGATTTACGGCGCTAAGGATGACTCTGG
TCAGAGATACCTGGCCTGGTCTGGACACAGTGCCCGTGTCGGAGCCGCGCGAGATATGGCCCGCGCTGGA
GTTTCAATACCGGAGATCATGCAAGCTGGTGGCTGGACCAATGTAAATATTGTCATGAACTATATCCGTA
ACCTGGATAGTGAAACAGGGGCAATGGTGCGCCTGCTGGAAGATGGCGATTAGCCATGTTTAAGGGTTCC
GGTTCCACTAGGTACAATTCGATATCAAGCTTATCGATAATCAACCTCTGGATTACAAAATTTGTGAAAG
ATTGACTGGTATTCTTAACTATGTTGCTCCTTTTACGCTATGTGGATACGCTGCTTTAATGCCTTTGTAT
CATGCTATTGCTTCCCGTATGGCTTTCATTTTCTCCTCCTTGTATAAATCCTGGTTGCTGTCTCTTTATG
AGGAGTTGTGGCCCGTTGTCAGGCAACGTGGCGTGGTGTGCACTGTGTTTGCTGACGCAACCCCCACTGG
TTGGGGCATTGCCACCACCTGTCAGCTCCTTTCCGGGACTTTCGCTTTCCCCCTCCCTATTGCCACGGCG
GAACTCATCGCCGCCTGCCTTGCCCGCTGCTGGACAGGGGCTCGGCTGTTGGGCACTGACAATTCCGTGG
TGTTGTCGGGGAAATCATCGTCCTTTCCTTGGCTGCTCGCCTGTGTTGCCACCTGGATTCTGCGCGGGAC
GTCCTTCTGCTACGTCCCTTCGGCCCTCAATCCAGCGGACCTTCCTTCCCGCGGCCTGCTGCCGGCTCTG
CGGCCTCTTCCGCGTCTTCGCCTTCGCCCTCAGACGAGTCGGATCTCCCTTTGGGCCGCCTCCCCGCATC
GATACCGTCGACCTCGATCGAGACCTAGAAAAACATGGAGCAATCACAAGTAGCAATACAGCAGCTACCA
ATGCTGATTGTGCCTGGCTAGAAGCACAAGAGGAGGAGGAGGTGGGTTTTCCAGTCACACCTCAGGTACC
TTTAAGACCAATGACTTACAAGGCAGCTGTAGATCTTAGCCACTTTTTAAAAGAAAAGGGGGGACTGGAA
GGGCTAATTCACTCCCAACGAAGACAAGATATCCTTGATCTGTGGATCTACCACACACAAGGCTACTTCC
CTGATTGGCAGAACTACACACCAGGGCCAGGGATCAGATATCCACTGACCTTTGGATGGTGCTACAAGCT
AGTACCAGTTGAGCAAGAGAAGGTAGAAGAAGCCAATGAAGGAGAGAACACCCGCTTGTTACACCCTGTG
AGCCTGCATGGGATGGATGACCCGGAGAGAGAAGTATTAGAGTGGAGGTTTGACAGCCGCCTAGCATTTC
ATCACATGGCCCGAGAGCTGCATCCGGACTGTACTGGGTCTCTCTGGTTAGACCAGATCTGAGCCTGGGA
GCTCTCTGGCTAACTAGGGAACCCACTGCTTAAGCCTCAATAAAGCTTGCCTTGAGTGCTTCAAGTAGTG
TGTGCCCGTCTGTTGTGTGACTCTGGTAACTAGAGATCCCTCAGACCCTTTTAGTCAGTGTGGAAAATCT
CTAGCAGCATGTGAGCAAAAGGCCAGCAAAAGGCCAGGAACCGTAAAAAGGCCGCGTTGCTGGCGTTTTT
CCATAGGCTCCGCCCCCCTGACGAGCATCACAAAAATCGACGCTCAAGTCAGAGGTGGCGAAACCCGACA
GGACTATAAAGATACCAGGCGTTTCCCCCTGGAAGCTCCCTCGTGCGCTCTCCTGTTCCGACCCTGCCGC
TTACCGGATACCTGTCCGCCTTTCTCCCTTCGGGAAGCGTGGCGCTTTCTCATAGCTCACGCTGTAGGTA
TCTCAGTTCGGTGTAGGTCGTTCGCTCCAAGCTGGGCTGTGTGCACGAACCCCCCGTTCAGCCCGACCGC
TGCGCCTTATCCGGTAACTATCGTCTTGAGTCCAACCCGGTAAGACACGACTTATCGCCACTGGCAGCAG
CCACTGGTAACAGGATTAGCAGAGCGAGGTATGTAGGCGGTGCTACAGAGTTCTTGAAGTGGTGGCCTAA
CTACGGCTACACTAGAAGAACAGTATTTGGTATCTGCGCTCTGCTGAAGCCAGTTACCTTCGGAAAAAGA
GTTGGTAGCTCTTGATCCGGCAAACAAACCACCGCTGGTAGCGGTGGTTTTTTTGTTTGCAAGCAGCAGA
TTACGCGCAGAAAAAAAGGATCTCAAGAAGATCCTTTGATCTTTTCTACGGGGTCTGACGCTCAGTGGAA
CGAAAACTCACGTTAAGGGATTTTGGTCATGAGATTATCAAAAAGGATCTTCACCTAGATCCTTTTAAAT
TAAAAATGAAGTTTTAAATCAATCTAAAGTATATATGAGTAAACTTGGTCTGACAGTTACCAATGCTTAA
TCAGTGAGGCACCTATCTCAGCGATCTGTCTATTTCGTTCATCCATAGTTGCCTGACTCCCCGTCGTGTA
GATAACTACGATACGGGAGGGCTTACCATCTGGCCCCAGTGCTGCAATGATACCGCGAGACCCACGCTCA
CCGGCTCCAGATTTATCAGCAATAAACCAGCCAGCCGGAAGGGCCGAGCGCAGAAGTGGTCCTGCAACTT
TATCCGCCTCCATCCAGTCTATTAATTGTTGCCGGGAAGCTAGAGTAAGTAGTTCGCCAGTTAATAGTTT
GCGCAACGTTGTTGCCATTGCTACAGGCATCGTGGTGTCACGCTCGTCGTTTGGTATGGCTTCATTCAGC
TCCGGTTCCCAACGATCAAGGCGAGTTACATGATCCCCCATGTTGTGCAAAAAAGCGGTTAGCTCCTTCG
GTCCTCCGATCGTTGTCAGAAGTAAGTTGGCCGCAGTGTTATCACTCATGGTTATGGCAGCACTGCATAA
TTCTCTTACTGTCATGCCATCCGTAAGATGCTTTTCTGTGACTGGTGAGTACTCAACCAAGTCATTCTGA
GAATAGTGTATGCGGCGACCGAGTTGCTCTTGCCCGGCGTCAATACGGGATAATACCGCGCCACATAGCA
GAACTTTAAAAGTGCTCATCATTGGAAAACGTTCTTCGGGGCGAAAACTCTCAAGGATCTTACCGCTGTT
GAGATCCAGTTCGATGTAACCCACTCGTGCACCCAACTGATCTTCAGCATCTTTTACTTTCACCAGCGTT
TCTGGGTGAGCAAAAACAGGAAGGCAAAATGCCGCAAAAAAGGGAATAAGGGCGACACGGAAATGTTGAA
TACTCATACTCTTCCTTTTTCAATATTATTGAAGCATTTATCAGGGTTATTGTCTCATGAGCGGATACAT
ATTTGAATGTATTTAGAAAAATAAACAAATAGGGGTTCCGCGCACATTTCCCCGAAAAGTGCCACCTGAC
Features (pLannotate 1.2.2; 21 found; start..end, strand, type, name):
     31..83      -  misc_feature   bom (fragment): basis of mobility region from pBR322
    238..617     +  enhancer       CMV enhancer: human cytomegalovirus immediate early enhancer
    618..817     +  promoter       CMV promoter: human cytomegalovirus (CMV) immediate early promoter
    835..1015    +  LTR            5' LTR (truncated): truncated 5' long terminal repeat (LTR) from HIV-1
   1062..1187    +  misc_feature   HIV-1 Ψ: packaging signal of human immunodeficiency virus type 1
   1171..1509    +  CDS            HIV-1 gag (fragment): gag protein from human immunodeficiency virus 1; gag
   1686..1919    +  misc_feature   RRE: The Rev response element (RRE) of HIV-1 allows for Rev-dependent mRNA export from the nucleus to the cytoplasm.
   2296..2396    +  CDS            Rev (fragment): human immunodeficiency virus 1 (HIV-1) Rev protein; rev; enhances nuclear export of unspliced and incompletely spliced viral mRNAs
   2446..2563    +  misc_feature   cPPT/CTS: central polypurine tract and central termination sequence of HIV-1
   2622..2934    +  promoter       U6 promoter: RNA polymerase III promoter for mouse U6 snRNA (Das et al., 1988)
   2947..2974    -  misc_feature   MCS (fragment): pBluescript multiple cloning site
   3051..3543    +  promoter       PGK promoter: mouse phosphoglycerate kinase 1 promoter
   3573..4603    +  CDS            Cre (fragment): site-specific recombinase Cre is a site-specific recombinase from bacteriophage P1. Recombination occurs at loxP sequences.
   4636..4659    +  misc_feature   MCS (fragment): pBluescript multiple cloning site
   4659..5247    +  misc_feature   WPRE: woodchuck hepatitis virus posttranscriptional regulatory element
   5248..5267    +  misc_feature   MCS (fragment): pBluescript multiple cloning site
   5269..5769    +  CDS            nef (fragment): NEF_HV1LA - Experimental evidence at protein level: Swiss-Prot protein existence level 1. Extracellular Nef protein targets CD4(+) T-lymphocytes for apoptosis by interacting with CXCR4 surface receptors. From Human immunodeficiency virus type 1 group M subtype B (isolate Lai) (HIV-1).
   5776..5956    +  LTR            5' LTR (truncated): truncated 5' long terminal repeat (LTR) from HIV-1
   6018..6606    -  rep_origin     ori: high-copy-number ColE1/pMB1/pBR322/pUC origin of replication
   6777..7637    -  CDS            AmpR: β-lactamase; bla; confers resistance to ampicillin, carbenicillin, and related antibiotics
   7638..7742    -  promoter       AmpR promoter: bla
