[The description below was written by a language model from this plasmid's Addgene catalogue record and pLannotate feature annotations shown in this document.]
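Description:
U6-shRNA pgkCre is an HIV-1-based lentiviral transfer plasmid for RNA interference that delivers a short hairpin RNA and Cre recombinase from a single provirus. The record lists the parental backbone as unknown, although the depositor points to the pSico vector documentation for oligo design. The annotated sequence record is about 7.8 kb. In bacteria the plasmid is maintained through a high-copy ColE1/pUC-type origin and selected with ampicillin via the β-lactamase gene. The depositor notes that there is no selection cassette for mammalian cells, and the feature table shows no fluorescent reporter either.

The viral portion begins with a CMV enhancer/promoter fused to a truncated 5' LTR, an arrangement that typically drives genomic RNA production in packaging cells without Tat. This is followed by the Ψ packaging signal with a gag fragment, the Rev response element for nuclear export of the unspliced genome, and the cPPT/CTS, which aids nuclear import. Downstream, a mouse U6 RNA polymerase III promoter sits next to a short polylinker. Hairpin-encoding oligos are cloned there between the HpaI and XhoI sites, both of which are preserved. The listed insert is only a 22 bp shRNA placeholder, and no target gene is recorded. A mouse PGK promoter then drives Cre, followed by a WPRE to boost transcript expression, a nef-derived fragment and a truncated 3' LTR.

Because both cassettes are constitutive, infected cells undergo knockdown of a chosen gene and recombination of loxP-flanked alleles at the same time. The associated publication concerns tissue-specific p19Arf regulation in the response to oncogenic K-ras, which is consistent with use in Cre-activated mouse tumour models.
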