Addgene plasmid #24971: U6-shRNA pgkCre
Depositing lab: Tyler Jacks. Depositing organization: Massachusetts Institute of Technology. Publication: Tissue-specific p19Arf regulation dictates the response to oncogenic K-ras. Young NP, Jacks T. Proc Natl Acad Sci U S A. 2010 Jun 1. 107(22):10184-9. 10.1073/pnas.1004796107 PubMed 20479239.
Backbone
  Vector backbone: unknown
  Backbone size w/o insert (bp): 7705
  Vector type: Mammalian Expression, Lentiviral, RNAi
Growth in bacteria
  Bacterial resistance: Ampicillin, 100 μg/mL
  Growth temperature: 37°C
  Growth strain: Stbl3
  Growth instructions: Stbl3
  Copy number: High Copy
Gene/Insert
  Gene/Insert name: shRNA
  Insert size (bp): 22
  Cloning method: Restriction Enzyme; 5′ cloning site HpaI (not destroyed); 3′ cloning site XhoI (not destroyed)
  Sequencing primers: 5′ CMV-F; 3′ MSCV-rev
Terms and licenses: Academic/Nonprofit Terms; Industry Terms: Not Available to Industry
Depositor comments: This vector allows for constitutive Cre and shRNA expression. It does not contain any selection cassette. The shRNA coding oligos have to be cloned into the HpaI and XhoI restriction sites. Oligo design information can be found on the author's map or on the Jacks Lab website http://web.mit.edu/jacks-lab/protocols/pSico.html
How to cite: U6-shRNA pgkCre was a gift from Tyler Jacks (Addgene plasmid # 24971 ; http://n2t.net/addgene:24971 ; RRID:Addgene_24971)
