>Addgene plasmid #24971 | U6-shRNA pgkCre | addgene partial sequence | sequence record 30915 | 24971 with MSCV-rev
CCTACCCGGTAGAATGCGGCCGCGCTAGCGTTTAAACTGTTAATTAAGGAATTCTTCCTAGGCTGCTGGA
ATCTCGTGAAGCGAGCTTATCGATACCGTCGACCTCGAGGGTCACCGCGCGTTAACAAGGCTTTTCTCCA
AGGGATATTTATAGTCTCAAAACACACAATTACTTTACAGTTAGGGTGAGTTTCCTTTTGTGCTGTTTTT
TAAAATAATAATTTAGTATTTGTATCTCTTATAGAAATCCAAGCCTATCATGTAAAATGTAGCTAGTATT
AAAAAGAACAGATTATCTGTCTTTTATCGCACATTAAGCCTCTATAGTTACTAGGAAATATTATATGCAA
ATTAACCGGGGCAGGGGAGTAGCCGAGCTTCTCCCACAAGTCTGTGCGAGGGGGCCGGCGCGGGCCTAGA
GATGGCGCGTCGGATCTCTAGAGCGGGCCCGGTACTAACCAAACTGGATCTCTGCTGTCCCTGTAATAAA
CCCGAAAATTTTGAATTTTTGTAATTTGTTTTTGTAATTCTTTAGTTTGTATGTCTGTTGCTATTATGTC
TACTATTCTTTCCCCTGCACTGTACCCCCCAATCCCCCCTTTTCTTTTAAAATTGTGGATGAATACTGCC
ATTTGTCTGCAGAATTGGCGCACGCAGTGCCGATCCGTTCACTAATCGAATGGATCTGTCTCTGTCTCTC
TCTCCACCTTCTTCTTCTATTCCTTCGGGCCTGTCGGGTCCCCTCGGGGTTGGGAGGTGGGTCTGAAACG
ATAATGGTGAATAT
